Addgene plasmid #139151: pJBL6717
Purpose: PgadE - TARGET3 - mCherry
Depositing lab: Julius Lucks. Depositing organization: Northwestern University. Publication: Dynamic Control of Gene Expression with Riboregulated Switchable Feedback Promoters. Glasscock CJ, Biggs BW, Lazar JT, Arnold JH, Burdette LA, Valdes A, Kang MK, Tullman-Ercek D, Tyo KEJ, Lucks JB. ACS Synth Biol. 2021 May 21;10(5):1199-1213. doi: 10.1021/acssynbio.1c00015. Epub 2021 Apr 9. PubMed 33834762.
Backbone
  Vector backbone: CloCDF
  Vector type: Bacterial Expression
Growth in bacteria
  Bacterial resistance: Spectinomycin, 50 μg/mL
  Growth temperature: 37°C
  Growth strain: NEB Stable
  Copy number: Low Copy
Gene/Insert
  Gene/Insert name: mCherry
  Species: Synthetic
  Mutation: N/A
  Cloning method: Gibson Cloning
Terms and licenses: Academic/Nonprofit Terms; Industry Terms: Not Available to Industry
Depositor comments: Please visit https://www.biorxiv.org/content/10.1101/529180v1 for bioRxiv preprint.
How to cite: pJBL6717 was a gift from Julius Lucks (Addgene plasmid # 139151 ; http://n2t.net/addgene:139151 ; RRID:Addgene_139151)
