[The description below was written by a language model from this plasmid's Addgene catalogue record and pLannotate feature annotations shown in this document.]
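Description:
pJBL6717 is a low-copy bacterial expression plasmid of about 3.8 kb built on a CloDF13 (CDF) backbone. It replicates in E. coli from the CloDF13 origin, which is compatible with other common origin classes and so allows the plasmid to be kept alongside additional plasmids in the same cell. Selection is by spectinomycin, provided by the aadA aminoglycoside adenylyltransferase gene (also conferring streptomycin resistance), which the annotation places directly downstream of the bla (AmpR) promoter. A short tetracycline-resistance gene fragment and a CAP binding site are also annotated; these look like backbone remnants rather than functional parts.

The payload is summarised in the record as PgadE – TARGET3 – mCherry: a red fluorescent reporter placed behind the gadE promoter with an intervening "TARGET3" element. Neither the promoter nor the TARGET3 element was picked up by the automated annotation, but there is an unannotated stretch of roughly 900 nt upstream of the reporter where they presumably lie. The reporter coding sequence is labelled mRFP1 in the feature table, whereas the catalogue lists mCherry. mCherry is an mRFP1 derivative, so this is probably a closest-match call by the annotation software, though the record does not resolve it. Transcription is terminated by the rrnB T1 and T7Te terminators in tandem.

The associated publication concerns riboregulated switchable feedback promoters, which suggests that TARGET3 is an RNA regulator target region making output from the promoter dependent on a trans-acting RNA supplied separately. The record does not spell out this mechanism. The construct appears to serve as a fluorescent readout for characterising such dynamically controlled promoters in E. coli.
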