Features (pLannotate 1.2.2; 8 found; start..end, strand, type, name):
    171..962     -  CDS            SmR: aminoglycoside adenylyltransferase (Murphy, 1985); aadA; confers resistance to spectinomycin and streptomycin
    963..1054    -  promoter       AmpR promoter: bla
   1102..1840    -  rep_origin     CloDF13 ori: Plasmids containing the CloDF13 (CDF) origin of replication can be propagated in E. coli cells that contain additional plasmids with compatible origins.
   1937..2001    -  CDS            TcR (fragment): tetracycline efflux protein; tet; confers resistance to tetracycline
   2016..2037    -  protein_bind   CAP binding site: CAP binding activates transcription in the presence of cAMP. E. coli catabolite activator protein
   2948..3625    +  CDS            mRFP1: monomeric derivative of DsRed (Campbell et al., 2002)
   3658..3729    +  terminator     rrnB T1 terminator: transcription terminator T1 from the E. coli rrnB gene
   3745..3772    +  terminator     T7Te terminator: phage T7 early transcription terminator
>Addgene plasmid #139151 | pJBL6717 | addgene full sequence | sequence record 275292 | Addgene NGS Result
CTGAAACCTCAGGCATTTGAGAAGCACACGGTCACACTGCTTCCGGTAGTCAATAAACCGGTAAACCAGC
AATAGACATAAGCGGCTATTTAACGACCCTGCCCTGAACCGACGACCGGGTCATCGTGGCCGGATCTTGC
GGCCCCTCGGCTTGAACGAATTGTTAGACATTATTTGCCGACTACCTTGGTGATCTCGCCTTTCACGTAG
TGGACAAATTCTTCCAACTGATCTGCGCGCGAGGCCAAGCGATCTTCTTCTTGTCCAAGATAAGCCTGTC
TAGCTTCAAGTATGACGGGCTGATACTGGGCCGGCAGGCGCTCCATTGCCCAGTCGGCAGCGACATCCTT
CGGCGCGATTTTGCCGGTTACTGCGCTGTACCAAATGCGGGACAACGTAAGCACTACATTTCGCTCATCG
CCAGCCCAGTCGGGCGGCGAGTTCCATAGCGTTAAGGTTTCATTTAGCGCCTCAAATAGATCCTGTTCAG
GAACCGGATCAAAGAGTTCCTCCGCCGCTGGACCTACCAAGGCAACGCTATGTTCTCTTGCTTTTGTCAG
CAAGATAGCCAGATCAATGTCGATCGTGGCTGGCTCGAAGATACCTGCAAGAATGTCATTGCGCTGCCAT
TCTCCAAATTGCAGTTCGCGCTTAGCTGGATAACGCCACGGAATGATGTCGTCGTGCACAACAATGGTGA
CTTCTACAGCGCGGAGAATCTCGCTCTCTCCAGGGGAAGCCGAAGTTTCCAAAAGGTCGTTGATCAAAGC
TCGCCGCGTTGTTTCATCAAGCCTTACGGTCACCGTAACCAGCAAATCAATATCACTGTGTGGCTTCAGG
CCGCCATCCACTGCGGAGCCGTACAAATGTACGGCCAGCAACGTCGGTTCGAGATGGCGCTCGATGACGC
CAACTACCTCTGATAGTTGAGTCGATACTTCGGCGATCACCGCTTCCCTCATACTCTTCCTTTTTCAATA
TTATTGAAGCATTTATCAGGGTTATTGTCTCATGAGCGGATACATATTTGAATGTATTTAGAAAAATAAA
CAAATAGCTAGCTCACTCGGTCGCTACGCTCCGGGCGTGAGACTGCGGCGGGCGCTGCGGACACATACAA
AGTTACCCACAGATTCCGTGGATAAGCAGGGGACTAACATGTGAGGCAAAACAGCAGGGCCGCGCCGGTG
GCGTTTTTCCATAGGCTCCGCCCTCCTGCCAGAGTTCACATAAACAGACGCTTTTCCGGTGCATCTGTGG
GAGCCGTTAGGCTCAACCATGAATCTGACAGTACGGGCGAAACCCGACAGGACTTAAAGATCCCCACCGT
TTCCGGCGGGTCGCTCCCTCTTGCGCTCTCCTGTTCCGACCCTGCCGTTTACCGGATACCTGTTCCGCCT
TTCTCCCTTACGGGAAGTGTGGCGCTTTCTCATAGCTCACACACTGGTATCTCGGCTCGGTGTAGGTCGT
TCGCTCCAAGCTGGGCTGTAAGCAAGAACTCCCCGTTCAGCCCGACTGCTGCGCCTTATCCGGTAACTGT
TCACTTGAGTCCAACCCGGAAAAGCACGGTAAAACGCCACTGGCAGCAGCCATTGGTAACTGGGAGTTCG
CAGAGGATTTGTTTAGCTAAACACGCGGTTGCTCTTGAAGTGTGCGCCAAAGTCCGGCTACACTGGAAGG
ACAGATTTGGTTGCTGTGCTCTGCGAAAGCCAGTTACCACGGTTAAGTCAGTTGGGGAACTGCTTAACCT
TCGATCAAACCACCTCCCCAGGTGGTTTTTTCGTTTACAGGGCAAAAGATTACGCGCAGAAAAAAAGGAT
CTCAAGAAGATCCTTTGATCTTTTCTACTGAACCGCTCTAGATTTCAGTGCAATTTATCTCTTCAAATGT
AGCACCTGAAGTCAGCCCCATACGATATAAGTTGTAATTCTCATGTTAGTCATGCCCCGCGCCCACAGGA
AGGAGCTGACTGGGTTGAAGGCTCTCAAGGGCATCGGTCGAGATCCCGGTGCCTAATGAGTGAGCTAACT
TACATTAATTGCGTTGCGCGAATTCACGAGATCTGCGGATGGGCAGTATTGGCGCTGAACGCCTGCTGGC
GCGTATTCGTGGCGTTAATACTCTCTCCGCTACGCAGTGTTGTAGATCAATTGCGCACTATCATTGAAAT
AATTACCTGCTAGTGATTATTTCAACCTACTGAATTTCATCTAATTTTTTTCACTCTATGGCAAATTAGC
CATTTCAAACATTATCATGGCTGATATTTTCCGTAGTCAGGTTTAATGTTTTAAAAGTGCTGTGGGAAAG
TGAACAAAGAGTTCCGTAAGCGTTGATGCTATGGGCGGTTAAATAAGTAATCCGGGTTCATTTTTTTGCA
ACTGGCGTTGATTACATTGCATAAATATCCGTGTCTCCAGACGCTATATAAAAACCTGAAGACATGAATG
CGTTATTTACTCAGGTAATTTCAATGCGTTAAAAGAAAGCTGGCAATCCAATTGCCAGCTTAAGTCGAAA
CAAGGAGACTCGATATTTAAATCGGATTACATTTTAACTTTAGTAATATTCTTCAGAGATCACAAACTGG
TTATTGATAACTTATTCTTGGGCAGTAATCCGCAAACGTTAACTTTTTGTTTGCTATTTACAAGCTGATA
ACAACCAGGAATCTTACTTAGGATCAATATATGGAGTGCGTGATGGATAAATCTGAAGTATTGATTAGTG
TTAATAGACGTATTAGTTCACGAAGGGTAAAGTTCTTATAGGCGTTTACTATATTGAACAACGATTCGGA
CAAGGATGTAAATAATGAAAAGGATGACATATTCGAAACGACCTCTATCCTATCTATCTGCCTGTCCTGT
CCTGTGTCTTTGCGGGGAATGTATACAGTTCATGTATATATTCCCCGCTTTTTTTTTGGATCTAGGAGGA
AGGATCTATGGCGAGTAGCGAAGACGTTATCAAAGAGTTCATGCGTTTCAAAGTTCGTATGGAAGGTTCC
GTTAACGGTCACGAGTTCGAAATCGAAGGTGAAGGTGAAGGTCGTCCGTACGAAGGTACCCAGACCGCTA
AACTGAAAGTTACCAAAGGTGGTCCGCTGCCGTTCGCTTGGGACATCCTGTCCCCGCAGTTCCAGTACGG
TTCCAAAGCTTACGTTAAACACCCGGCTGACATCCCGGACTACCTGAAACTGTCCTTCCCGGAAGGTTTC
AAATGGGAACGTGTTATGAACTTCGAAGACGGTGGTGTTGTTACCGTTACCCAGGACTCCTCCCTGCAAG
ACGGTGAGTTCATCTACAAAGTTAAACTGCGTGGTACCAACTTCCCGTCCGACGGTCCGGTTATGCAGAA
AAAAACCATGGGTTGGGAAGCTTCCACCGAACGTATGTACCCGGAAGACGGTGCTCTGAAAGGTGAAATC
AAAATGCGTCTGAAACTGAAAGACGGTGGTCACTACGACGCTGAAGTTAAAACCACCTACATGGCTAAAA
AACCGGTTCAGCTGCCGGGTGCTTACAAAACCGACATCAAACTGGACATCACCTCCCACAACGAAGACTA
CACCATCGTTGAACAGTACGAACGTGCTGAAGGTCGTCACTCCACCGGTGCTTAAGGATCCAAACTCGAG
TAAGGATCTCCAGGCATCAAATAAAACGAAAGGCTCAGTCGAAAGACTGGGCCTTTCGTTTTATCTGTTG
TTTGTCGGTGAACGCTCTCTACTAGAGTCACACTGGCTCACCTTCGGGTGGGCCTTTCTGCGTTTATA
